Addgene plasmid #105787: pKK-TEV-MBP
Purpose: (Empty Backbone) Expression of your protein of interest in fusion with MBP at the C-terminus (cleavable by TEV). The maltose binding protein tag allows convenient purification of proteins (PMID: 22442034, 19935684).
Depositing lab: Andrzej Dziembowski. Depositing organization: Polish Academy of Sciences, Institute of Biochemistry and Biophysics. Publication: Versatile approach for functional analysis of human proteins and efficient stable cell line generation using FLP-mediated recombination system. Szczesny RJ, Kowalska K, Klosowska-Kosicka K, Chlebowski A, Owczarek EP, Warkocki Z, Kulinski TM, Adamska D, Affek K, Jedroszkowiak A, Kotrys AV, Tomecki R, Krawczyk PS, Borowski LS, Dziembowski A. PLoS One. 2018 Mar 28;13(3):e0194887. doi: 10.1371/journal.pone.0194887. eCollection 2018. PubMed 29590189.
Backbone
  Vector backbone: pcDNA5/FRT/TO
  Backbone manufacturer: Invitrogen
  Vector type: Mammalian Expression ; Flp-In competent
  Selectable markers: Hygromycin
  Tag / fusion protein: TEV-MBP (C terminal on backbone)
Growth in bacteria
  Bacterial resistance: Ampicillin, 100 μg/mL
  Growth temperature: 37°C
  Growth strain: DH5alpha
  Copy number: High Copy
Gene/Insert
  Gene/Insert name: None
  Tag / fusion protein: TEV-MBP (C terminal on backbone)
Terms and licenses: Academic/Nonprofit Terms; Industry Terms: Not Available to Industry
Depositor comments: This vector is a member of the pKK vector family. Its cloning site was optimized for the SLIC approach, however, a traditional restriction and ligation based approach is also possible (see Szczesny RJ et al. for detailed protocols; bioRxiv, doi: https://doi.org/10.1101/160101) This vector is a derivate of the pcDNA5/FRT/TO plasmid (Invitrogen) and is suitable for stable cell line generation using the Flp-In system. Transcription of the gene of interest is driven by a tetracycline responsive CMV promoter. A given coding sequence can be cloned into all pKK vectors using just three universal PCR primers and a ligation-independent DNA cloning method.
How to cite: pKK-TEV-MBP was a gift from Andrzej Dziembowski (Addgene plasmid # 105787 ; http://n2t.net/addgene:105787 ; RRID:Addgene_105787)
