[The description below was written by a language model from this plasmid's Addgene catalogue record and pLannotate feature annotations shown in this document.]
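Description:
pKK-TEV-MBP is an empty mammalian expression backbone of 6,279 bp from the pKK vector family, derived from Invitrogen's pcDNA5/FRT/TO and built for generating stable, inducible cell lines with the Flp-In system. In E. coli it is maintained as a high-copy plasmid through a ColE1/pUC-type origin and selected with ampicillin via the bla gene and its native promoter. Short remnants of f1 ori, lac regulatory elements and other backbone sequences are also annotated but are only fragments. The two sequence records (depositor and NGS-verified) are the same length and carry identical feature sets, offset by only a few bases.

The expression cassette consists of the CMV enhancer and immediate-early promoter followed by two short tet operator matches, giving the tetracycline-responsive CMV promoter described by the depositor. Transcription is held off in cells expressing Tet repressor and is switched on by tetracycline. Downstream lies a cloning site optimized for ligation-independent SLIC cloning (conventional restriction and ligation also works), then a TEV protease recognition site, a signal-sequence-free E. coli maltose binding protein coding sequence, and the bGH polyadenylation signal. A coding sequence inserted in frame is therefore expressed with a C-terminal MBP tag that supports affinity purification and can be removed with TEV protease.

An FRT site sits directly upstream of a hygromycin resistance gene with an SV40 poly(A) signal. No complete promoter is annotated for this gene, consistent with the Flp-In design, in which FLP-mediated integration at a genomic FRT site supplies the elements needed for hygromycin resistance, so that selection favours correct single-site integrants. No insert is present.
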