Features (pLannotate 1.2.2; 22 found; start..end, strand, type, name):
     28..80      -  misc_feature   bom (fragment): basis of mobility region from pBR322
    235..614     +  enhancer       CMV enhancer: human cytomegalovirus immediate early enhancer
    615..818     +  promoter       CMV promoter: human cytomegalovirus (CMV) immediate early promoter
    820..839     +  promoter       PLtetO-1 promoter (fragment): modified phage lambda PL promoter with tet operator sites (Lutz and Bujard, 1997)
    841..860     +  promoter       PLtetO-1 promoter (fragment): modified phage lambda PL promoter with tet operator sites (Lutz and Bujard, 1997)
    868..901     +  promoter       TRE3GV promoter (fragment): 3rd-generation Tet-responsive promoter that can be activated by binding of Tet-On® 3G, optimized for retroviral and lentiviral vectors
   1002..1018    +  CDS            TEV site (fragment): tobacco etch virus (TEV) protease recognition and cleavage site
   1090..2190    +  CDS            MBP: maltose binding protein from E. coli; malE (mutated); This version of the gene does not encode a signal sequence, so MBP will remain in the cytosol.
   2237..2461    +  polyA_signal   bGH poly(A) signal: bovine growth hormone polyadenylation signal
   2465..2486    +  promoter       SV40 promoter (fragment): SV40 enhancer and early promoter
   2507..2740    +  rep_origin     f1 ori (fragment) (sequence partly withheld): f1 bacteriophage origin of replication; arrow indicates direction of (+) strand synthesis
   2745..2792    +  protein_bind   FRT: FLP-mediated recombination occurs in the 8-bp core sequence TCTAGAAA (Turan and Bode, 2011). FLP recombinase from the Saccharomyces cerevisiae 2μ plasmid
   2800..3822    +  CDS            HygR: aminoglycoside phosphotransferase from E. coli; aph(4)-Ia; confers resistance to hygromycin
   3832..3957    +  CDS            ble (fragment): BLE_KLEPN - Experimental evidence at protein level: Swiss-Prot protein existence level 1. Binding protein with a strong affinity to the bleomycin family of antibiotics. Binds to CL990; an antimitotic-antibiotic compound. From Klebsiella pneumoniae.
   3952..4073    +  polyA_signal   SV40 poly(A) signal: SV40 polyadenylation signal
   4146..4162    -  protein_bind   lac operator: The lac repressor binds to the lac operator to inhibit transcription in E. coli. This inhibition can be relieved by adding lactose or isopropyl-β-D-thiogalactopyranoside (IPTG). lac repressor encoded by lacI
   4170..4200    -  promoter       lac promoter: promoter for the E. coli lac operon
   4215..4236    -  protein_bind   CAP binding site: CAP binding activates transcription in the presence of cAMP. E. coli catabolite activator protein
   4249..4341    -  CDS            lacI (fragment): lac repressor; lacI; The lac repressor binds to the lac operator to inhibit transcription in E. coli. This inhibition can be relieved by adding lactose or isopropyl-β-D-thiogalactopyranoside (IPTG).
   4524..5112    -  rep_origin     ori: high-copy-number ColE1/pMB1/pBR322/pUC origin of replication
   5283..6143    -  CDS            AmpR: β-lactamase; bla; confers resistance to ampicillin, carbenicillin, and related antibiotics
   6144..6248    -  promoter       AmpR promoter: bla
>Addgene plasmid #105787 | pKK-TEV-MBP | depositor full sequence | sequence record 200343 | pKK-TEV-MBP sequence 6279 bps
GACGGATCGGGAGATCTCCCGATCCCCTATGGTGCACTCTCAGTACAATCTGCTCTGATGCCGCATAGTT
AAGCCAGTATCTGCTCCCTGCTTGTGTGTTGGAGGTCGCTGAGTAGTGCGCGAGCAAAATTTAAGCTACA
ACAAGGCAAGGCTTGACCGACAATTGCATGAAGAATCTGCTTAGGGTTAGGCGTTTTGCGCTGCTTCGCG
ATGTACGGGCCAGATATACGCGTTGACATTGATTATTGACTAGTTATTAATAGTAATCAATTACGGGGTC
ATTAGTTCATAGCCCATATATGGAGTTCCGCGTTACATAACTTACGGTAAATGGCCCGCCTGGCTGACCG
CCCAACGACCCCCGCCCATTGACGTCAATAATGACGTATGTTCCCATAGTAACGCCAATAGGGACTTTCC
ATTGACGTCAATGGGTGGAGTATTTACGGTAAACTGCCCACTTGGCAGTACATCAAGTGTATCATATGCC
AAGTACGCCCCCTATTGACGTCAATGACGGTAAATGGCCCGCCTGGCATTATGCCCAGTACATGACCTTA
TGGGACTTTCCTACTTGGCAGTACATCTACGTATTAGTCATCGCTATTACCATGGTGATGCGGTTTTGGC
AGTACATCAATGGGCGTGGATAGCGGTTTGACTCACGGGGATTTCCAAGTCTCCACCCCATTGACGTCAA
TGGGAGTTTGTTTTGGCACCAAAATCAACGGGACTTTCCAAAATGTCGTAACAACTCCGCCCCATTGACG
CAAATGGGCGGTAGGCGTGTACGGTGGGAGGTCTATATAAGCAGAGCTCTCCCTATCAGTGATAGAGATC
TCCCTATCAGTGATAGAGATCGTCGACGAGCTCGTTTAGTGAACCGTCAGATCGCCTGGAGACGCCATCC
ACGCTGTTTTGACCTCCATAGAAGACACCGGGACCGATCCAGCCTCCGGACTCTAGCGTTTAAACTTAAG
CTTGGTACCGAGCTCGGATCCGAAAACCTGTACTTCCAAGGAACCGGTGGTCACCTGTACAATCGATCCT
GCAGGAGCTAGCGAGAATTTGTATTTTCAGGGTGATATCATGAAAACTGAAGAAGGTAAACTGGTAATCT
GGATTAACGGCGATAAAGGCTATAACGGTCTCGCTGAAGTCGGTAAGAAATTCGAGAAAGATACCGGAAT
TAAAGTCACCGTTGAGCATCCGGATAAACTGGAAGAGAAATTCCCACAGGTTGCGGCAACTGGCGATGGC
CCTGACATTATCTTCTGGGCACACGACCGCTTTGGTGGCTACGCTCAATCTGGCCTGTTGGCTGAAATCA
CCCCGGACAAAGCGTTCCAGGACAAGCTGTATCCGTTTACCTGGGATGCCGTACGTTACAACGGCAAGCT
GATTGCTTACCCGATCGCTGTTGAAGCGTTATCGCTGATTTATAACAAAGATCTGCTGCCGAACCCGCCA
AAAACCTGGGAAGAGATCCCGGCGCTGGATAAAGAACTGAAAGCGAAAGGTAAGAGCGCGCTGATGTTCA
ACCTGCAAGAACCGTACTTCACCTGGCCGCTGATTGCTGCTGACGGGGGTTATGCGTTCAAGTATGAAAA
CGGCAAGTACGACATTAAAGACGTGGGCGTGGATAACGCTGGCGCGAAAGCGGGTCTGACCTTCCTGGTT
GACCTGATTAAAAACAAACACATGAATGCAGACACCGATTACTCCATCGCAGAAGCTGCCTTTAATAAAG
GCGAAACAGCGATGACCATCAACGGCCCGTGGGCATGGTCCAACATCGACACCAGCAAAGTGAATTATGG
TGTAACGGTACTGCCGACCTTCAAGGGTCAACCATCCAAACCGTTCGTTGGCGTGCTGAGCGCAGGTATT
AACGCCGCCAGTCCGAACAAAGAGCTGGCGAAAGAGTTCCTCGAAAACTATCTGCTGACTGATGAAGGTC
TGGAAGCGGTTAATAAAGACAAACCGCTGGGTGCCGTAGCGCTGAAGTCTTACGAGGAAGAGTTGGCGAA
AGATCCACGTATTGCCGCCACCATGGAAAACGCCCAGAAAGGTGAAATCATGCCGAACATCCCGCAGATG
TCCGCTTTCTGGTATGCCGTGCGTACTGCGGTGATCAACGCCGCCAGCGGTCGTCAGACTGTCGATGAAG
CCCTGAAAGACGCGCAGACTTAACTCGAGTCTAGAGGGCCCGTTTAAACCCGCTGATCAGCCTCGACTGT
GCCTTCTAGTTGCCAGCCATCTGTTGTTTGCCCCTCCCCCGTGCCTTCCTTGACCCTGGAAGGTGCCACT
CCCACTGTCCTTTCCTAATAAAATGAGGAAATTGCATCGCATTGTCTGAGTAGGTGTCATTCTATTCTGG
GGGGTGGGGTGGGGCAGGACAGCAAGGGGGAGGATTGGGAAGACAATAGCAGGCATGCTGGGGATGCGGT
GGGCTCTATGGCTTCTGAGGCGGAAAGAACCAGCTGGGGCTCTAGGGGGTATCCCC
[124 nt withheld, positions 2507-2630]
C
[91 nt withheld, positions 2632-2722]
AGGGTGATGGTTCACGTACCTAGAAGTTCCTATTCCGAAGTTCCTATTCTCTAGAAAGTATAGGAACTTC
CTTGGCCAAAAAGCCTGAACTCACCGCGACGTCTGTCGAGAAGTTTCTGATCGAAAAGTTCGACAGCGTC
TCCGACCTGATGCAGCTCTCGGAGGGCGAAGAATCTCGTGCTTTCAGCTTCGATGTAGGAGGGCGTGGAT
ATGTCCTGCGGGTAAATAGCTGCGCCGATGGTTTCTACAAAGATCGTTATGTTTATCGGCACTTTGCATC
GGCCGCGCTCCCGATTCCGGAAGTGCTTGACATTGGGGAATTCAGCGAGAGCCTGACCTATTGCATCTCC
CGCCGTGCACAGGGTGTCACGTTGCAAGACCTGCCTGAAACCGAACTGCCCGCTGTTCTGCAGCCGGTCG
CGGAGGCCATGGATGCGATCGCTGCGGCCGATCTTAGCCAGACGAGCGGGTTCGGCCCATTCGGACCGCA
AGGAATCGGTCAATACACTACATGGCGTGATTTCATATGCGCGATTGCTGATCCCCATGTGTATCACTGG
CAAACTGTGATGGACGACACCGTCAGTGCGTCCGTCGCGCAGGCTCTCGATGAGCTGATGCTTTGGGCCG
AGGACTGCCCCGAAGTCCGGCACCTCGTGCACGCGGATTTCGGCTCCAACAATGTCCTGACGGACAATGG
CCGCATAACAGCGGTCATTGACTGGAGCGAGGCGATGTTCGGGGATTCCCAATACGAGGTCGCCAACATC
TTCTTCTGGAGGCCGTGGTTGGCTTGTATGGAGCAGCAGACGCGCTACTTCGAGCGGAGGCATCCGGAGC
TTGCAGGATCGCCGCGGCTCCGGGCGTATATGCTCCGCATTGGTCTTGACCAACTCTATCAGAGCTTGGT
TGACGGCAATTTCGATGATGCAGCTTGGGCGCAGGGTCGATGCGACGCAATCGTCCGATCCGGAGCCGGG
ACTGTCGGGCGTACACAAATCGCCCGCAGAAGCGCGGCCGTCTGGACCGATGGCTGTGTAGAAGTACTCG
CCGATAGTGGAAACCGACGCCCCAGCACTCGTCCGAGGGCAAAGGAATAGCACGTACTACGAGATTTCGA
TTCCACCGCCGCCTTCTATGAAAGGTTGGGCTTCGGAATCGTTTTCCGGGACGCCGGCTGGATGATCCTC
CAGCGCGGGGATCTCATGCTGGAGTTCTTCGCCCACCCCAACTTGTTTATTGCAGCTTATAATGGTTACA
AATAAAGCAATAGCATCACAAATTTCACAAATAAAGCATTTTTTTCACTGCATTCTAGTTGTGGTTTGTC
CAAACTCATCAATGTATCTTATCATGTCTGTATACCGTCGACCTCTAGCTAGAGCTTGGCGTAATCATGG
TCATAGCTGTTTCCTGTGTGAAATTGTTATCCGCTCACAATTCCACACAACATACGAGCCGGAAGCATAA
AGTGTAAAGCCTGGGGTGCCTAATGAGTGAGCTAACTCACATTAATTGCGTTGCGCTCACTGCCCGCTTT
CCAGTCGGGAAACCTGTCGTGCCAGCTGCATTAATGAATCGGCCAACGCGCGGGGAGAGGCGGTTTGCGT
ATTGGGCGCTCTTCCGCTTCCTCGCTCACTGACTCGCTGCGCTCGGTCGTTCGGCTGCGGCGAGCGGTAT
CAGCTCACTCAAAGGCGGTAATACGGTTATCCACAGAATCAGGGGATAACGCAGGAAAGAACATGTGAGC
AAAAGGCCAGCAAAAGGCCAGGAACCGTAAAAAGGCCGCGTTGCTGGCGTTTTTCCATAGGCTCCGCCCC
CCTGACGAGCATCACAAAAATCGACGCTCAAGTCAGAGGTGGCGAAACCCGACAGGACTATAAAGATACC
AGGCGTTTCCCCCTGGAAGCTCCCTCGTGCGCTCTCCTGTTCCGACCCTGCCGCTTACCGGATACCTGTC
CGCCTTTCTCCCTTCGGGAAGCGTGGCGCTTTCTCATAGCTCACGCTGTAGGTATCTCAGTTCGGTGTAG
GTCGTTCGCTCCAAGCTGGGCTGTGTGCACGAACCCCCCGTTCAGCCCGACCGCTGCGCCTTATCCGGTA
ACTATCGTCTTGAGTCCAACCCGGTAAGACACGACTTATCGCCACTGGCAGCAGCCACTGGTAACAGGAT
TAGCAGAGCGAGGTATGTAGGCGGTGCTACAGAGTTCTTGAAGTGGTGGCCTAACTACGGCTACACTAGA
AGAACAGTATTTGGTATCTGCGCTCTGCTGAAGCCAGTTACCTTCGGAAAAAGAGTTGGTAGCTCTTGAT
CCGGCAAACAAACCACCGCTGGTAGCGGTGGTTTTTTTGTTTGCAAGCAGCAGATTACGCGCAGAAAAAA
AGGATCTCAAGAAGATCCTTTGATCTTTTCTACGGGGTCTGACGCTCAGTGGAACGAAAACTCACGTTAA
GGGATTTTGGTCATGAGATTATCAAAAAGGATCTTCACCTAGATCCTTTTAAATTAAAAATGAAGTTTTA
AATCAATCTAAAGTATATATGAGTAAACTTGGTCTGACAGTTACCAATGCTTAATCAGTGAGGCACCTAT
CTCAGCGATCTGTCTATTTCGTTCATCCATAGTTGCCTGACTCCCCGTCGTGTAGATAACTACGATACGG
GAGGGCTTACCATCTGGCCCCAGTGCTGCAATGATACCGCGAGACCCACGCTCACCGGCTCCAGATTTAT
CAGCAATAAACCAGCCAGCCGGAAGGGCCGAGCGCAGAAGTGGTCCTGCAACTTTATCCGCCTCCATCCA
GTCTATTAATTGTTGCCGGGAAGCTAGAGTAAGTAGTTCGCCAGTTAATAGTTTGCGCAACGTTGTTGCC
ATTGCTACAGGCATCGTGGTGTCACGCTCGTCGTTTGGTATGGCTTCATTCAGCTCCGGTTCCCAACGAT
CAAGGCGAGTTACATGATCCCCCATGTTGTGCAAAAAAGCGGTTAGCTCCTTCGGTCCTCCGATCGTTGT
CAGAAGTAAGTTGGCCGCAGTGTTATCACTCATGGTTATGGCAGCACTGCATAATTCTCTTACTGTCATG
CCATCCGTAAGATGCTTTTCTGTGACTGGTGAGTACTCAACCAAGTCATTCTGAGAATAGTGTATGCGGC
GACCGAGTTGCTCTTGCCCGGCGTCAATACGGGATAATACCGCGCCACATAGCAGAACTTTAAAAGTGCT
CATCATTGGAAAACGTTCTTCGGGGCGAAAACTCTCAAGGATCTTACCGCTGTTGAGATCCAGTTCGATG
TAACCCACTCGTGCACCCAACTGATCTTCAGCATCTTTTACTTTCACCAGCGTTTCTGGGTGAGCAAAAA
CAGGAAGGCAAAATGCCGCAAAAAAGGGAATAAGGGCGACACGGAAATGTTGAATACTCATACTCTTCCT
TTTTCAATATTATTGAAGCATTTATCAGGGTTATTGTCTCATGAGCGGATACATATTTGAATGTATTTAG
AAAAATAAACAAATAGGGGTTCCGCGCACATTTCCCCGAAAAGTGCCACCTGACGTC
