Features (pLannotate 1.2.2; 22 found; start..end, strand, type, name):
     17..69      -  misc_feature   bom (fragment): basis of mobility region from pBR322
    224..603     +  enhancer       CMV enhancer: human cytomegalovirus immediate early enhancer
    604..807     +  promoter       CMV promoter: human cytomegalovirus (CMV) immediate early promoter
    809..828     +  promoter       PLtetO-1 promoter (fragment): modified phage lambda PL promoter with tet operator sites (Lutz and Bujard, 1997)
    830..849     +  promoter       PLtetO-1 promoter (fragment): modified phage lambda PL promoter with tet operator sites (Lutz and Bujard, 1997)
    857..890     +  promoter       TRE3GV promoter (fragment): 3rd-generation Tet-responsive promoter that can be activated by binding of Tet-On® 3G, optimized for retroviral and lentiviral vectors
    991..1007    +  CDS            TEV site (fragment): tobacco etch virus (TEV) protease recognition and cleavage site
   1079..2179    +  CDS            MBP: maltose binding protein from E. coli; malE (mutated); This version of the gene does not encode a signal sequence, so MBP will remain in the cytosol.
   2226..2450    +  polyA_signal   bGH poly(A) signal: bovine growth hormone polyadenylation signal
   2454..2475    +  promoter       SV40 promoter (fragment): SV40 enhancer and early promoter
   2496..2729    +  rep_origin     f1 ori (fragment) (sequence partly withheld): f1 bacteriophage origin of replication; arrow indicates direction of (+) strand synthesis
   2734..2781    +  protein_bind   FRT: FLP-mediated recombination occurs in the 8-bp core sequence TCTAGAAA (Turan and Bode, 2011). FLP recombinase from the Saccharomyces cerevisiae 2μ plasmid
   2789..3811    +  CDS            HygR: aminoglycoside phosphotransferase from E. coli; aph(4)-Ia; confers resistance to hygromycin
   3821..3946    +  CDS            ble (fragment): BLE_KLEPN - Experimental evidence at protein level: Swiss-Prot protein existence level 1. Binding protein with a strong affinity to the bleomycin family of antibiotics. Binds to CL990; an antimitotic-antibiotic compound. From Klebsiella pneumoniae.
   3941..4062    +  polyA_signal   SV40 poly(A) signal: SV40 polyadenylation signal
   4135..4151    -  protein_bind   lac operator: The lac repressor binds to the lac operator to inhibit transcription in E. coli. This inhibition can be relieved by adding lactose or isopropyl-β-D-thiogalactopyranoside (IPTG). lac repressor encoded by lacI
   4159..4189    -  promoter       lac promoter: promoter for the E. coli lac operon
   4204..4225    -  protein_bind   CAP binding site: CAP binding activates transcription in the presence of cAMP. E. coli catabolite activator protein
   4238..4330    -  CDS            lacI (fragment): lac repressor; lacI; The lac repressor binds to the lac operator to inhibit transcription in E. coli. This inhibition can be relieved by adding lactose or isopropyl-β-D-thiogalactopyranoside (IPTG).
   4513..5101    -  rep_origin     ori: high-copy-number ColE1/pMB1/pBR322/pUC origin of replication
   5272..6132    -  CDS            AmpR: β-lactamase; bla; confers resistance to ampicillin, carbenicillin, and related antibiotics
   6133..6237    -  promoter       AmpR promoter: bla
>Addgene plasmid #105787 | pKK-TEV-MBP | addgene full sequence | sequence record 211379 | Addgene NGS Result
AGATCTCCCGATCCCCTATGGTGCACTCTCAGTACAATCTGCTCTGATGCCGCATAGTTAAGCCAGTATC
TGCTCCCTGCTTGTGTGTTGGAGGTCGCTGAGTAGTGCGCGAGCAAAATTTAAGCTACAACAAGGCAAGG
CTTGACCGACAATTGCATGAAGAATCTGCTTAGGGTTAGGCGTTTTGCGCTGCTTCGCGATGTACGGGCC
AGATATACGCGTTGACATTGATTATTGACTAGTTATTAATAGTAATCAATTACGGGGTCATTAGTTCATA
GCCCATATATGGAGTTCCGCGTTACATAACTTACGGTAAATGGCCCGCCTGGCTGACCGCCCAACGACCC
CCGCCCATTGACGTCAATAATGACGTATGTTCCCATAGTAACGCCAATAGGGACTTTCCATTGACGTCAA
TGGGTGGAGTATTTACGGTAAACTGCCCACTTGGCAGTACATCAAGTGTATCATATGCCAAGTACGCCCC
CTATTGACGTCAATGACGGTAAATGGCCCGCCTGGCATTATGCCCAGTACATGACCTTATGGGACTTTCC
TACTTGGCAGTACATCTACGTATTAGTCATCGCTATTACCATGGTGATGCGGTTTTGGCAGTACATCAAT
GGGCGTGGATAGCGGTTTGACTCACGGGGATTTCCAAGTCTCCACCCCATTGACGTCAATGGGAGTTTGT
TTTGGCACCAAAATCAACGGGACTTTCCAAAATGTCGTAACAACTCCGCCCCATTGACGCAAATGGGCGG
TAGGCGTGTACGGTGGGAGGTCTATATAAGCAGAGCTCTCCCTATCAGTGATAGAGATCTCCCTATCAGT
GATAGAGATCGTCGACGAGCTCGTTTAGTGAACCGTCAGATCGCCTGGAGACGCCATCCACGCTGTTTTG
ACCTCCATAGAAGACACCGGGACCGATCCAGCCTCCGGACTCTGGCGTTTAAACTTAAGCTTGGTACCGA
GCTCGGATCCGAAAACCTGTACTTCCAAGGAACCGGTGGTCACCTGTACAATCGATCCTGCAGGAGCTAG
CGAGAATTTGTATTTTCAGGGTGATATCATGAAAACTGAAGAAGGTAAACTGGTAATCTGGATTAACGGC
GATAAAGGCTATAACGGTCTCGCTGAAGTCGGTAAGAAATTCGAGAAAGATACCGGAATTAAAGTCACCG
TTGAGCATCCGGATAAACTGGAAGAGAAATTCCCACAGGTTGCGGCAACTGGCGATGGCCCTGACATTAT
CTTCTGGGCACACGACCGCTTTGGTGGCTACGCTCAATCTGGCCTGTTGGCTGAAATCACCCCGGACAAA
GCGTTCCAGGACAAGCTGTATCCGTTTACCTGGGATGCCGTACGTTACAACGGCAAGCTGATTGCTTACC
CGATCGCTGTTGAAGCGTTATCGCTGATTTATAACAAAGATCTGCTGCCGAACCCGCCAAAAACCTGGGA
AGAGATCCCGGCGCTGGATAAAGAACTGAAAGCGAAAGGTAAGAGCGCGCTGATGTTCAACCTGCAAGAA
CCGTACTTCACCTGGCCGCTGATTGCTGCTGACGGGGGTTATGCGTTCAAGTATGAAAACGGCAAGTACG
ACATTAAAGACGTGGGCGTGGATAACGCTGGCGCGAAAGCGGGTCTGACCTTCCTGGTTGACCTGATTAA
AAACAAACACATGAATGCAGACACCGATTACTCCATCGCAGAAGCTGCCTTTAATAAAGGCGAAACAGCG
ATGACCATCAACGGCCCGTGGGCATGGTCCAACATCGACACCAGCAAAGTGAATTATGGTGTAACGGTAC
TGCCGACCTTCAAGGGTCAACCATCCAAACCGTTCGTTGGCGTGCTGAGCGCAGGTATTAACGCCGCCAG
TCCGAACAAAGAGCTGGCGAAAGAGTTCCTCGAAAACTATCTGCTGACTGATGAAGGTCTGGAAGCGGTT
AATAAAGACAAACCGCTGGGTGCCGTAGCGCTGAAGTCTTACGAGGAAGAGTTGGCGAAAGATCCACGTA
TTGCCGCCACCATGGAAAACGCCCAGAAAGGTGAAATCATGCCGAACATCCCGCAGATGTCCGCTTTCTG
GTATGCCGTGCGTACTGCGGTGATCAACGCCGCCAGCGGTCGTCAGACTGTCGATGAAGCCCTGAAAGAC
GCGCAGACTTAACTCGAGTCTAGAGGGCCCGTTTAAACCCGCTGATCAGCCTCGACTGTGCCTTCTAGTT
GCCAGCCATCTGTTGTTTGCCCCTCCCCCGTGCCTTCCTTGACCCTGGAAGGTGCCACTCCCACTGTCCT
TTCCTAATAAAATGAGGAAATTGCATCGCATTGTCTGAGTAGGTGTCATTCTATTCTGGGGGGTGGGGTG
GGGCAGGACAGCAAGGGGGAGGATTGGGAAGACAATAGCAGGCATGCTGGGGATGCGGTGGGCTCTATGG
CTTCTGAGGCGGAAAGAACCAGCTGGGGCTCTAGGGGGTATCCCC
[124 nt withheld, positions 2496-2619]
C
[91 nt withheld, positions 2621-2711]
AGGGTGATGGTTCACGTACCTAGAAGTTCCTATTCCGAAGTTCCTATTCTCTAGAAAGTATAGGAACTTC
CTTGGCCAAAAAGCCTGAACTCACCGCGACGTCTGTCGAGAAGTTTCTGATCGAAAAGTTCGACAGCGTC
TCCGACCTGATGCAGCTCTCGGAGGGCGAAGAATCTCGTGCTTTCAGCTTCGATGTAGGAGGGCGTGGAT
ATGTCCTGCGGGTAAATAGCTGCGCCGATGGTTTCTACAAAGATCGTTATGTTTATCGGCACTTTGCATC
GGCCGCGCTCCCGATTCCGGAAGTGCTTGACATTGGGGAATTCAGCGAGAGCCTGACCTATTGCATCTCC
CGCCGTGCACAGGGTGTCACGTTGCAAGACCTGCCTGAAACCGAACTGCCCGCTGTTCTGCAGCCGGTCG
CGGAGGCCATGGATGCGATCGCTGCGGCCGATCTTAGCCAGACGAGCGGGTTCGGCCCATTCGGACCGCA
AGGAATCGGTCAATACACTACATGGCGTGATTTCATATGCGCGATTGCTGATCCCCATGTGTATCACTGG
CAAACTGTGATGGACGACACCGTCAGTGCGTCCGTCGCGCAGGCTCTCGATGAGCTGATGCTTTGGGCCG
AGGACTGCCCCGAAGTCCGGCACCTCGTGCACGCGGATTTCGGCTCCAACAATGTCCTGACGGACAATGG
CCGCATAACAGCGGTCATTGACTGGAGCGAGGCGATGTTCGGGGATTCCCAATACGAGGTCGCCAACATC
TTCTTCTGGAGGCCGTGGTTGGCTTGTATGGAGCAGCAGACGCGCTACTTCGAGCGGAGGCATCCGGAGC
TTGCAGGATCGCCGCGGCTCCGGGCGTATATGCTCCGCATTGGTCTTGACCAACTCTATCAGAGCTTGGT
TGACGGCAATTTCGATGATGCAGCTTGGGCGCAGGGTCGATGCGACGCAATCGTCCGATCCGGAGCCGGG
ACTGTCGGGCGTACACAAATCGCCCGCAGAAGCGCGGCCGTCTGGACCGATGGCTGTGTAGAAGTACTCG
CCGATAGTGGAAACCGACGCCCCAGCACTCGTCCGAGGGCAAAGGAATAGCACGTACTACGAGATTTCGA
TTCCACCGCCGCCTTCTATGAAAGGTTGGGCTTCGGAATCGTTTTCCGGGACGCCGGCTGGATGATCCTC
CAGCGCGGGGATCTCATGCTGGAGTTCTTCGCCCACCCCAACTTGTTTATTGCAGCTTATAATGGTTACA
AATAAAGCAATAGCATCACAAATTTCACAAATAAAGCATTTTTTTCACTGCATTCTAGTTGTGGTTTGTC
CAAACTCATCAATGTATCTTATCATGTCTGTATACCGTCGACCTCTAGCTAGAGCTTGGCGTAATCATGG
TCATAGCTGTTTCCTGTGTGAAATTGTTATCCGCTCACAATTCCACACAACATACGAGCCGGAAGCATAA
AGTGTAAAGCCTGGGGTGCCTAATGAGTGAGCTAACTCACATTAATTGCGTTGCGCTCACTGCCCGCTTT
CCAGTCGGGAAACCTGTCGTGCCAGCTGCATTAATGAATCGGCCAACGCGCGGGGAGAGGCGGTTTGCGT
ATTGGGCGCTCTTCCGCTTCCTCGCTCACTGACTCGCTGCGCTCGGTCGTTCGGCTGCGGCGAGCGGTAT
CAGCTCACTCAAAGGCGGTAATACGGTTATCCACAGAATCAGGGGATAACGCAGGAAAGAACATGTGAGC
AAAAGGCCAGCAAAAGGCCAGGAACCGTAAAAAGGCCGCGTTGCTGGCGTTTTTCCATAGGCTCCGCCCC
CCTGACGAGCATCACAAAAATCGACGCTCAAGTCAGAGGTGGCGAAACCCGACAGGACTATAAAGATACC
AGGCGTTTCCCCCTGGAAGCTCCCTCGTGCGCTCTCCTGTTCCGACCCTGCCGCTTACCGGATACCTGTC
CGCCTTTCTCCCTTCGGGAAGCGTGGCGCTTTCTCATAGCTCACGCTGTAGGTATCTCAGTTCGGTGTAG
GTCGTTCGCTCCAAGCTGGGCTGTGTGCACGAACCCCCCGTTCAGCCCGACCGCTGCGCCTTATCCGGTA
ACTATCGTCTTGAGTCCAACCCGGTAAGACACGACTTATCGCCACTGGCAGCAGCCACTGGTAACAGGAT
TAGCAGAGCGAGGTATGTAGGCGGTGCTACAGAGTTCTTGAAGTGGTGGCCTAACTACGGCTACACTAGA
AGAACAGTATTTGGTATCTGCGCTCTGCTGAAGCCAGTTACCTTCGGAAAAAGAGTTGGTAGCTCTTGAT
CCGGCAAACAAACCACCGCTGGTAGCGGTGGTTTTTTTGTTTGCAAGCAGCAGATTACGCGCAGAAAAAA
AGGATCTCAAGAAGATCCTTTGATCTTTTCTACGGGGTCTGACGCTCAGTGGAACGAAAACTCACGTTAA
GGGATTTTGGTCATGAGATTATCAAAAAGGATCTTCACCTAGATCCTTTTAAATTAAAAATGAAGTTTTA
AATCAATCTAAAGTATATATGAGTAAACTTGGTCTGACAGTTACCAATGCTTAATCAGTGAGGCACCTAT
CTCAGCGATCTGTCTATTTCGTTCATCCATAGTTGCCTGACTCCCCGTCGTGTAGATAACTACGATACGG
GAGGGCTTACCATCTGGCCCCAGTGCTGCAATGATACCGCGAGACCCACGCTCACCGGCTCCAGATTTAT
CAGCAATAAACCAGCCAGCCGGAAGGGCCGAGCGCAGAAGTGGTCCTGCAACTTTATCCGCCTCCATCCA
GTCTATTAATTGTTGCCGGGAAGCTAGAGTAAGTAGTTCGCCAGTTAATAGTTTGCGCAACGTTGTTGCC
ATTGCTACAGGCATCGTGGTGTCACGCTCGTCGTTTGGTATGGCTTCATTCAGCTCCGGTTCCCAACGAT
CAAGGCGAGTTACATGATCCCCCATGTTGTGCAAAAAAGCGGTTAGCTCCTTCGGTCCTCCGATCGTTGT
CAGAAGTAAGTTGGCCGCAGTGTTATCACTCATGGTTATGGCAGCACTGCATAATTCTCTTACTGTCATG
CCATCCGTAAGATGCTTTTCTGTGACTGGTGAGTACTCAACCAAGTCATTCTGAGAATAGTGTATGCGGC
GACCGAGTTGCTCTTGCCCGGCGTCAATACGGGATAATACCGCGCCACATAGCAGAACTTTAAAAGTGCT
CATCATTGGAAAACGTTCTTCGGGGCGAAAACTCTCAAGGATCTTACCGCTGTTGAGATCCAGTTCGATG
TAACCCACTCGTGCACCCAACTGATCTTCAGCATCTTTTACTTTCACCAGCGTTTCTGGGTGAGCAAAAA
CAGGAAGGCAAAATGCCGCAAAAAAGGGAATAAGGGCGACACGGAAATGTTGAATACTCATACTCTTCCT
TTTTCAATATTATTGAAGCATTTATCAGGGTTATTGTCTCATGAGCGGATACATATTTGAATGTATTTAG
AAAAATAAACAAATAGGGGTTCCGCGCACATTTCCCCGAAAAGTGCCACCTGACGTCGACGGATCGGG
